>Addgene plasmid #131952 | pDONR221_MFSD13A | depositor full sequence | sequence record 253303 | Full Sequence
CTTTCCTGCGTTATCCCCTGATTCTGTGGATAACCGTATTACCGCCTTTGAGTGAGCTGATACCGCTCGC
CGCAGCCGAACGACCGAGCGCAGCGAGTCAGTGAGCGAGGAAGCGGAAGAGCGCCCAATACGCAAACCGC
CTCTCCCCGCGCGTTGGCCGATTCATTAATGCAGCTGGCACGACAGGTTTCCCGACTGGAAAGCGGGCAG
TGAGCGCAACGCAATTAATACGCGTACCGCTAGCCAGGAAGAGTTTGTAGAAACGCAAAAAGGCCATCCG
TCAGGATGGCCTTCTGCTTAGTTTGATGCCTGGCAGTTTATGGCGGGCGTCCTGCCCGCCACCCTCCGGG
CCGTTGCTTCACAACGTTCAAATCCGCTCCCGGCGGATTTGTCCTACTCAGGAGAGCGTTCACCGACAAA
CAACAGATAAAACGAAAGGCCCAGTCTTCCGACTGAGCCTTTCGTTTTATTTGATGCCTGGCAGTTCCCT
ACTCTCGCGTTAACGCTAGCATGGATGTTTTCCCAGTCACGACGTTGTAAAACGACGGCCAGTCTTAAGC
TCGGGCCCCAAATAATGATTTTATTTTGACTGATAGTGACCTGTTCGTTGCAACACATTGATGAGCAATG
CTTTTTTATAATGCCAACTTTGTACAAAAAAGCAGGCTCCACCATGGGACTGGGACAGCCTCAGGCATGG
CTGCTGGGACTGCCAACCGCAGTGGTGTACGGAAGCCTGGCCCTGTTTACCACAATCCTGCACAACGTGT
TCCTGCTGTACTATGTGGATACCTTCGTGAGCGTGTACAAGATCAATAAGATGGCCTTTTGGGTGGGCGA
GACAGTGTTCCTGCTGTGGAACAGCCTGAATGACCCACTGTTCGGCTGGCTGTCCGATAGACAGTTTCTG
AGCTCCCAGCCCAGGAGCGGAGCAGGACTGTCTAGCAGGGCAGTGGTGCTGGCCCGGGTGCAGGCCCTGG
GCTGGCACGGACCACTGCTGGCCCTGTCCTTCCTGGCCTTTTGGGTGCCATGGGCACCTGCAGGACTGCA
GTTCCTGCTGTGCCTGTGCCTGTACGACGGCTTTCTGACCCTGGTGGATCTGCACCACCACGCACTGCTG
GCAGACCTGGCCCTGTCCGCCCACGATCGGACACACCTGAACTTTTACTGCAGCCTGTTCTCCGCCGCAG
GATCTCTGAGCGTGTTTGCCTCTTATGCCTTCTGGAATAAGGAGGACTTCTCCTCTTTTAGAGCCTTCTG
CGTGACCCTGGCCGTGAGCTCCGGACTGGGCTTCCTGGGAGCAACACAGCTGCTGCGGAGAAGGGTGGAG
GCAGCAAGGAAGGACCCTGGATGCTCCGGACTGGTGGTGGATTCTGGACTGTGCGGAGAGGAGCTGCTGG
TGGGATCTGAGGAGGCCGACAGCATCACCCTGGGCAGATACCTGAGGCAGCTGGCCCGCCACCGGAACTT
TCTGTGGTTCGTGAGCATGGATCTGGTGCAGGTGTTTCACTGCCACTTCAACTCTAATTTCTTTCCTCTG
TTCCTGGAGCACCTGCTGAGCGACCACATCTCCCTGTCTACAGGCAGCATCCTGCTGGGCCTGTCCTACG
TGGCCCCACACCTGAACAATCTGTATTTCCTGTCTCTGTGCCGCCGGTGGGGCGTGTATGCAGTGGTGAG
AGGCCTGTTTCTGCTGAAGCTGGGACTGAGCCTGCTGATGCTGCTGGCAGGACCAGATCACCTGTCCCTG
CTGTGCCTGTTTATCGCCTCTAACCGCGTGTTCACCGAGGGCACCTGTAAGCTGCTGACCCTGGTGGTGA
CAGACCTGGTGGACGAGGATCTGGTGCTGAATCACAGGAAGCAGGCAGCATCCGCCCTGCTGTTCGGAAT
GGTGGCCCTGGTGACCAAGCCAGGCCAGACATTTGCCCCACTGCTGGGAACCTGGCTGCTGTGCTTTTAC
ACAGGCCACGATCTGTTCCAGCAGTCTCTGATCACCCCTGTGGGCAGCGCCCACCCATGGCCAGAGCCAC
CTGCACCTGCACCAGCACAGGCCCCCACCCTGCGCCAGGGCTGCTTCTATCTGCTGGTGCTGGTGCCTAT
CACATGTGCCCTGCTGCAGCTGTTTACCTGGTCCCAGTTCACACTGCACGGCAGAAGGCTGCACATGGTG
AAGGCCCAGCGGCAGAATCTGTCTCAGGCCCAGACCCTGGACGTGAAGATGGTGGACCCAGCTTTCTTGT
ACAAAGTTGGCATTATAAGAAAGCATTGCTTATCAATTTGTTGCAACGAACAGGTCACTATCAGTCAAAA
TAAAATCATTATTTGCCATCCAGCTGATATCCCCTATAGTGAGTCGTATTACATGGTCATAGCTGTTTCC
TGGCAGCTCTGGCCCGTGTCTCAAAATCTCTGATGTTACATTGCACAAGATAAAATAATATCATCATGAA
CAATAAAACTGTCTGCTTACATAAACAGTAATACAAGGGGTGTTATGAGCCATATTCAACGGGAAACGTC
GAGGCCGCGATTAAATTCCAACATGGATGCTGATTTATATGGGTATAAATGGGCTCGCGATAATGTCGGG
CAATCAGGTGCGACAATCTATCGCTTGTATGGGAAGCCCGATGCGCCAGAGTTGTTTCTGAAACATGGCA
AAGGTAGCGTTGCCAATGATGTTACAGATGAGATGGTCAGACTAAACTGGCTGACGGAATTTATGCCTCT
TCCGACCATCAAGCATTTTATCCGTACTCCTGATGATGCATGGTTACTCACCACTGCGATCCCCGGAAAA
ACAGCATTCCAGGTATTAGAAGAATATCCTGATTCAGGTGAAAATATTGTTGATGCGCTGGCAGTGTTCC
TGCGCCGGTTGCATTCGATTCCTGTTTGTAATTGTCCTTTTAACAGCGATCGCGTATTTCGTCTCGCTCA
GGCGCAATCACGAATGAATAACGGTTTGGTTGATGCGAGTGATTTTGATGACGAGCGTAATGGCTGGCCT
GTTGAACAAGTCTGGAAAGAAATGCATAAACTTTTGCCATTCTCACCGGATTCAGTCGTCACTCATGGTG
ATTTCTCACTTGATAACCTTATTTTTGACGAGGGGAAATTAATAGGTTGTATTGATGTTGGACGAGTCGG
AATCGCAGACCGATACCAGGATCTTGCCATCCTATGGAACTGCCTCGGTGAGTTTTCTCCTTCATTACAG
AAACGGCTTTTTCAAAAATATGGTATTGATAATCCTGATATGAATAAATTGCAGTTTCATTTGATGCTCG
ATGAGTTTTTCTAATCAGAATTGGTTAATTGGTTGTAACACTGGCAGAGCATTACGCTGACTTGACGGGA
CGGCGCAAGCTCATGACCAAAATCCCTTAACGTGAGTTACGCGTCGTTCCACTGAGCGTCAGACCCCGTA
GAAAAGATCAAAGGATCTTCTTGAGATCCTTTTTTTCTGCGCGTAATCTGCTGCTTGCAAACAAAAAAAC
CACCGCTACCAGCGGTGGTTTGTTTGCCGGATCAAGAGCTACCAACTCTTTTTCCGAAGGTAACTGGCTT
CAGCAGAGCGCAGATACCAAATACTGTTCTTCTAGTGTAGCCGTAGTTAGGCCACCACTTCAAGAACTCT
GTAGCACCGCCTACATACCTCGCTCTGCTAATCCTGTTACCAGTGGCTGCTGCCAGTGGCGATAAGTCGT
GTCTTACCGGGTTGGACTCAAGACGATAGTTACCGGATAAGGCGCAGCGGTCGGGCTGAACGGGGGGTTC
GTGCACACAGCCCAGCTTGGAGCGAACGACCTACACCGAACTGAGATACCTACAGCGTGAGCTATGAGAA
AGCGCCACGCTTCCCGAAGGGAGAAAGGCGGACAGGTATCCGGTAAGCGGCAGGGTCGGAACAGGAGAGC
GCACGAGGGAGCTTCCAGGGGGAAACGCCTGGTATCTTTATAGTCCTGTCGGGTTTCGCCACCTCTGACT
TGAGCGTCGATTTTTGTGATGCTCGTCAGGGGGGCGGAGCCTATGGAAAAACGCCAGCAACGCGGCCTTT
TTACGGTTCCTGGCCTTTTGCTGGCCTTTTGCTCACATGTT
Features (pLannotate 1.2.2; 10 found; start..end, strand, type, name):
    121..213     +  CDS            lacI (fragment): lac repressor; lacI; The lac repressor binds to the lac operator to inhibit transcription in E. coli. This inhibition can be relieved by adding lactose or isopropyl-β-D-thiogalactopyranoside (IPTG).
    268..295     -  terminator     rrnB T2 terminator: transcription terminator T2 from the E. coli rrnB gene
    427..470     +  terminator     rrnB T1 terminator: Escherichia coli rrnB; transcription terminator T1 from the E. coli rrnB gene
    517..553     -  CDS            lacZα (fragment): LacZα fragment of β-galactosidase; lacZ fragment
    569..668     +  protein_bind   attL1: mutant version of attL; recombination site for the Gateway® LR reaction LR Clonase™
    674..2224    +  CDS            MFSD13A: MF13A_HUMAN - Also known as C10orf77, TMEM180 Experimental evidence at protein level: Swiss-Prot protein existence level 1. From Homo sapiens (Human).
   2226..2325    -  protein_bind   attL2: mutant version of attL; recombination site for the Gateway® LR reaction LR Clonase™
   2343..2361    -  promoter       T7 promoter: promoter for bacteriophage T7 RNA polymerase
   2495..3304    +  CDS            KanR: aminoglycoside phosphotransferase; aph(3')-Ia; confers resistance to kanamycin in bacteria or G418 (Geneticin®) in eukaryotes
   3451..4039    +  rep_origin     ori: high-copy-number ColE1/pMB1/pBR322/pUC origin of replication
