>Addgene plasmid #131952 | pDONR221_MFSD13A | addgene full sequence | sequence record 260076 | Addgene NGS Result
CTTTCCTGCGTTATCCCCTGATTCTGTGGATAACCGTATTACCGCCTTTGAGTGAGCTGATACCGCTCGC
CGCAGCCGAACGACCGAGCGCAGCGAGTCAGTGAGCGAGGAAGCGGAAGAGCGCCCAATACGCAAACCGC
CTCTCCCCGCGCGTTGGCCGATTCATTAATGCAGCTGGCACGACAGGTTTCCCGACTGGAAAGCGGGCAG
TGAGCGCAACGCAATTAATACGCGTACCGCTAGCCAGGAAGAGTTTGTAGAAACGCAAAAAGGCCATCCG
TCAGGATGGCCTTCTGCTTAGTTTGATGCCTGGCAGTTTATGGCGGGCGTCCTGCCCGCCACCCTCCGGG
CCGTTGCTTCACAACGTTCAAATCCGCTCCCGGCGGATTTGTCCTACTCAGGAGAGCGTTCACCGACAAA
CAACAGATAAAACGAAAGGCCCAGTCTTCCGACTGAGCCTTTCGTTTTATTTGATGCCTGGCAGTTCCCT
ACTCTCGCGTTAACGCTAGCATGGATGTTTTCCCAGTCACGACGTTGTAAAACGACGGCCAGTCTTAAGC
TCGGGCCCCAAATAATGATTTTATTTTGACTGATAGTGACCTGTTCGTTGCAACACATTGATGAGCAATG
CTTTTTTATAATGCCAACTTTGTACAAAAAAGCAGGCTCCACCATGGGACTGGGACAGCCTCAGGCATGG
CTGCTGGGACTGCCAACCGCAGTGGTGTACGGAAGCCTGGCCCTGTTTACCACAATCCTGCACAACGTGT
TCCTGCTGTACTATGTGGATACCTTCGTGAGCGTGTACAAGATCAATAAGATGGCCTTTTGGGTGGGCGA
GACAGTGTTCCTGCTGTGGAACAGCCTGAATGACCCACTGTTCGGCTGGCTGTCCGATAGACAGTTTCTG
AGCTCCCAGCCCAGGAGCGGAGCAGGACTGTCTAGCAGGGCAGTGGTGCTGGCCCGGGTGCAGGCCCTGG
GCTGGCACGGACCACTGCTGGCCCTGTCCTTCCTGGCCTTTTGGGTGCCATGGGCACCTGCAGGACTGCA
GTTCCTGCTGTGCCTGTGCCTGTACGACGGCTTTCTGACCCTGGTGGATCTGCACCACCACGCACTGCTG
GCAGACCTGGCCCTGTCCGCCCACGATCGGACACACCTGAACTTTTACTGCAGCCTGTTCTCCGCCGCAG
GATCTCTGAGCGTGTTTGCCTCTTATGCCTTCTGGAATAAGGAGGACTTCTCCTCTTTTAGAGCCTTCTG
CGTGACCCTGGCCGTGAGCTCCGGACTGGGCTTCCTGGGAGCAACACAGCTGCTGCGGAGAAGGGTGGAG
GCAGCAAGGAAGGACCCTGGATGCTCCGGACTGGTGGTGGATTCTGGACTGTGCGGAGAGGAGCTGCTGG
TGGGATCTGAGGAGGCCGACAGCATCACCCTGGGCAGATACCTGAGGCAGCTGGCCCGCCACCGGAACTT
TCTGTGGTTCGTGAGCATGGATCTGGTGCAGGTGTTTCACTGCCACTTCAACTCTAATTTCTTTCCTCTG
TTCCTGGAGCACCTGCTGAGCGACCACATCTCCCTGTCTACAGGCAGCATCCTGCTGGGCCTGTCCTACG
TGGCCCCACACCTGAACAATCTGTATTTCCTGTCTCTGTGCCGCCGGTGGGGCGTGTATGCAGTGGTGAG
AGGCCTGTTTCTGCTGAAGCTGGGACTGAGCCTGCTGATGCTGCTGGCAGGACCAGATCACCTGTCCCTG
CTGTGCCTGTTTATCGCCTCTAACCGCGTGTTCACCGAGGGCACCTGTAAGCTGCTGACCCTGGTGGTGA
CAGACCTGGTGGACGAGGATCTGGTGCTGAATCACAGGAAGCAGGCAGCATCCGCCCTGCTGTTCGGAAT
GGTGGCCCTGGTGACCAAGCCAGGCCAGACATTTGCCCCACTGCTGGGAACCTGGCTGCTGTGCTTTTAC
ACAGGCCACGATCTGTTCCAGCAGTCTCTGATCACCCCTGTGGGCAGCGCCCACCCATGGCCAGAGCCAC
CTGCACCTGCACCAGCACAGGCCCCCACCCTGCGCCAGGGCTGCTTCTATCTGCTGGTGCTGGTGCCTAT
CACATGTGCCCTGCTGCAGCTGTTTACCTGGTCCCAGTTCACACTGCACGGCAGAAGGCTGCACATGGTG
AAGGCCCAGCGGCAGAATCTGTCTCAGGCCCAGACCCTGGACGTGAAGATGGTGGACCCAGCTTTCTTGT
ACAAAGTTGGCATTATAAGAAAGCATTGCTTATCAATTTGTTGCAACGAACAGGTCACTATCAGTCAAAA
TAAAATCATTATTTGCCATCCAGCTGATATCCCCTATAGTGAGTCGTATTACATGGTCATAGCTGTTTCC
TGGCAGCTCTGGCCCGTGTCTCAAAATCTCTGATGTTACATTGCACAAGATAAAAATATATCATCATGAA
CAATAAAACTGTCTGCTTACATAAACAGTAATACAAGGGGTGTTATGAGCCATATTCAACGGGAAACGTC
GAGGCCGCGATTAAATTCCAACATGGATGCTGATTTATATGGGTATAAATGGGCTCGCGATAATGTCGGG
CAATCAGGTGCGACAATCTATCGCTTGTATGGGAAGCCCGATGCGCCAGAGTTGTTTCTGAAACATGGCA
AAGGTAGCGTTGCCAATGATGTTACAGATGAGATGGTCAGACTAAACTGGCTGACGGAATTTATGCCTCT
TCCGACCATCAAGCATTTTATCCGTACTCCTGATGATGCATGGTTACTCACCACTGCGATCCCCGGAAAA
ACAGCATTCCAGGTATTAGAAGAATATCCTGATTCAGGTGAAAATATTGTTGATGCGCTGGCAGTGTTCC
TGCGCCGGTTGCATTCGATTCCTGTTTGTAATTGTCCTTTTAACAGCGATCGCGTATTTCGTCTCGCTCA
GGCGCAATCACGAATGAATAACGGTTTGGTTGATGCGAGTGATTTTGATGACGAGCGTAATGGCTGGCCT
GTTGAACAAGTCTGGAAAGAAATGCATAAACTTTTGCCATTCTCACCGGATTCAGTCGTCACTCATGGTG
ATTTCTCACTTGATAACCTTATTTTTGACGAGGGGAAATTAATAGGTTGTATTGATGTTGGACGAGTCGG
AATCGCAGACCGATACCAGGATCTTGCCATCCTATGGAACTGCCTCGGTGAGTTTTCTCCTTCATTACAG
AAACGGCTTTTTCAAAAATATGGTATTGATAATCCTGATATGAATAAATTGCAGTTTCATTTGATGCTCG
ATGAGTTTTTCTAATCAGAATTGGTTAATTGGTTGTAACACTGGCAGAGCATTACGCTGACTTGACGGGA
CGGCGCAAGCTCATGACCAAAATCCCTTAACGTGAGTTACGCGTCGTTCCACTGAGCGTCAGACCCCGTA
GAAAAGATCAAAGGATCTTCTTGAGATCCTTTTTTTCTGCGCGTAATCTGCTGCTTGCAAACAAAAAAAC
CACCGCTACCAGCGGTGGTTTGTTTGCCGGATCAAGAGCTACCAACTCTTTTTCCGAAGGTAACTGGCTT
CAGCAGAGCGCAGATACCAAATACTGTTCTTCTAGTGTAGCCGTAGTTAGGCCACCACTTCAAGAACTCT
GTAGCACCGCCTACATACCTCGCTCTGCTAATCCTGTTACCAGTGGCTGCTGCCAGTGGCGATAAGTCGT
GTCTTACCGGGTTGGACTCAAGACGATAGTTACCGGATAAGGCGCAGCGGTCGGGCTGAACGGGGGGTTC
GTGCACACAGCCCAGCTTGGAGCGAACGACCTACACCGAACTGAGATACCTACAGCGTGAGCTATGAGAA
AGCGCCACGCTTCCCGAAGGGAGAAAGGCGGACAGGTATCCGGTAAGCGGCAGGGTCGGAACAGGAGAGC
GCACGAGGGAGCTTCCAGGGGGAAACGCCTGGTATCTTTATAGTCCTGTCGGGTTTCGCCACCTCTGACT
TGAGCGTCGATTTTTGTGATGCTCGTCAGGGGGGCGGAGCCTATGGAAAAACGCCAGCAACGCGGCCTTT
TTACGGTTCCTGGCCTTTTGCTGGCCTTTTGCTCACATGTT
Features (pLannotate 1.2.2; 10 found; start..end, strand, type, name):
    121..213     +  CDS            lacI (fragment): lac repressor; lacI; The lac repressor binds to the lac operator to inhibit transcription in E. coli. This inhibition can be relieved by adding lactose or isopropyl-β-D-thiogalactopyranoside (IPTG).
    268..295     -  terminator     rrnB T2 terminator: transcription terminator T2 from the E. coli rrnB gene
    427..470     +  terminator     rrnB T1 terminator: Escherichia coli rrnB; transcription terminator T1 from the E. coli rrnB gene
    517..553     -  CDS            lacZα (fragment): LacZα fragment of β-galactosidase; lacZ fragment
    569..668     +  protein_bind   attL1: mutant version of attL; recombination site for the Gateway® LR reaction LR Clonase™
    674..2224    +  CDS            MFSD13A: MF13A_HUMAN - Also known as C10orf77, TMEM180 Experimental evidence at protein level: Swiss-Prot protein existence level 1. From Homo sapiens (Human).
   2226..2325    -  protein_bind   attL2: mutant version of attL; recombination site for the Gateway® LR reaction LR Clonase™
   2343..2361    -  promoter       T7 promoter: promoter for bacteriophage T7 RNA polymerase
   2495..3304    +  CDS            KanR: aminoglycoside phosphotransferase; aph(3')-Ia; confers resistance to kanamycin in bacteria or G418 (Geneticin®) in eukaryotes
   3451..4039    +  rep_origin     ori: high-copy-number ColE1/pMB1/pBR322/pUC origin of replication
