[The description below was written by a language model from this plasmid's Addgene catalogue record and pLannotate feature annotations shown in this document.]
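Description:
pDONR221_MFSD13A is a Gateway entry clone built on the pDONR221 backbone. It carries a codon-optimized open reading frame for human MFSD13A (also known as TMEM180 or C10orf77), a major facilitator superfamily domain-containing membrane protein. The plasmid is about 4.1 kb, and it is propagated in E. coli from a high-copy ColE1/pUC-type origin, with selection through a kanamycin resistance gene (aminoglycoside phosphotransferase). Although the catalogue lists the vector type as mammalian expression, the feature table shows no eukaryotic promoter or polyadenylation signal. The construct is therefore a promoterless shuttle for the ORF rather than an expression vector.

The 1,551 bp MFSD13A coding sequence lies between attL1 and attL2, the recombination sites produced when an attB-flanked fragment is recombined into the donor vector. In an LR Clonase reaction these sites allow directional, frame-preserving transfer of the ORF into any attR-containing destination vector, which then supplies the promoter, tags and selection markers. The annotation shows no epitope tags or reporters fused to the ORF, and the record does not say whether a stop codon is retained. Upstream of the cassette, the rrnB T1 and T2 terminators insulate the insert from read-through transcription in bacteria. A T7 promoter sits downstream of attL2, pointing back toward the insert. The short lacI and lacZα fragments are backbone remnants with no functional role, and M13 forward and reverse primer sites flank the cassette for sequence verification.

The plasmid belongs to a consortium collection of solute carrier and related transporter ORFs, intended for subcloning into custom expression vectors for transporter characterization and drug discovery.
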