Addgene plasmid #131952: pDONR221_MFSD13A
Purpose: Gateway entry clone with codon-optimized ORF sequence for subcloning into custom expression vectors
Depositing lab: RESOLUTE Consortium & Giulio Superti-Furga. Depositing organization: CeMM Research Center for Molecular Medicine. Publication: The RESOLUTE consortium: unlocking SLC transporters for drug discovery. Superti-Furga G, Lackner D, Wiedmer T, Ingles-Prieto A, Barbosa B, Girardi E, Goldmann U, Gurtl B, Klavins K, Klimek C, Lindinger S, Lineiro-Retes E, Muller AC, Onstein S, Redinger G, Reil D, Sedlyarov V, Wolf G, Crawford M, Everley R, ... Steppan CM. Nat Rev Drug Discov. 2020 Jul;19(7):429-430. doi: 10.1038/d41573-020-00056-6. PubMed 32265506.
Backbone
  Vector backbone: pDONR221
  Backbone manufacturer: Thermo Fisher Scientific
  Backbone size w/o insert (bp): 2550
  Vector type: Mammalian Expression
Growth in bacteria
  Bacterial resistance: Kanamycin, 50 μg/mL
  Growth temperature: 37°C
  Growth strain: Stbl3
  Copy number: High Copy
Gene/Insert
  Gene/Insert name: MFSD13A (alt name: FLJ22529, bA18I14.8, C10orf77, TMEM180)
  Species: H. sapiens (human)
  Insert size (bp): 1551
  Entrez Gene: TMEM180 (a.k.a. C10orf77, FLJ22529, bA18I14.8, RP11-18I14.8)
  Cloning method: Gateway Cloning
  Sequencing primers: 5′ M13-fwd; 3′ M13-rev
Terms and licenses: Academic/Nonprofit Terms; Industry Terms
Depositor comments: For more information on the full Resolute plasmid collection, please see www.addgene.org/depositor-collections/re-solute/. Please provide your feedback on this plasmid to the RESOLUTE consortium by filling out their RESOLUTE repository feedback form: https://forms.office.com/Pages/ResponsePage.aspx?id=0e05yklzmkS7rjFGQL4N7z4feCLQvEJAmVcOCM_u885UN1JJRko0Ukg4TVQwNTZLOUxPQVJWT1NHUCQlQCN0PWcu
How to cite: pDONR221_MFSD13A was a gift from RESOLUTE Consortium & Giulio Superti-Furga (Addgene plasmid # 131952 ; http://n2t.net/addgene:131952 ; RRID:Addgene_131952)
