>Addgene plasmid #131952 | pDONR221_MFSD13A | depositor partial sequence | sequence record 253304 | Codon-optimized ORF of MFSD13A
ATGGGACTGGGACAGCCTCAGGCATGGCTGCTGGGACTGCCAACCGCAGTGGTGTACGGAAGCCTGGCCC
TGTTTACCACAATCCTGCACAACGTGTTCCTGCTGTACTATGTGGATACCTTCGTGAGCGTGTACAAGAT
CAATAAGATGGCCTTTTGGGTGGGCGAGACAGTGTTCCTGCTGTGGAACAGCCTGAATGACCCACTGTTC
GGCTGGCTGTCCGATAGACAGTTTCTGAGCTCCCAGCCCAGGAGCGGAGCAGGACTGTCTAGCAGGGCAG
TGGTGCTGGCCCGGGTGCAGGCCCTGGGCTGGCACGGACCACTGCTGGCCCTGTCCTTCCTGGCCTTTTG
GGTGCCATGGGCACCTGCAGGACTGCAGTTCCTGCTGTGCCTGTGCCTGTACGACGGCTTTCTGACCCTG
GTGGATCTGCACCACCACGCACTGCTGGCAGACCTGGCCCTGTCCGCCCACGATCGGACACACCTGAACT
TTTACTGCAGCCTGTTCTCCGCCGCAGGATCTCTGAGCGTGTTTGCCTCTTATGCCTTCTGGAATAAGGA
GGACTTCTCCTCTTTTAGAGCCTTCTGCGTGACCCTGGCCGTGAGCTCCGGACTGGGCTTCCTGGGAGCA
ACACAGCTGCTGCGGAGAAGGGTGGAGGCAGCAAGGAAGGACCCTGGATGCTCCGGACTGGTGGTGGATT
CTGGACTGTGCGGAGAGGAGCTGCTGGTGGGATCTGAGGAGGCCGACAGCATCACCCTGGGCAGATACCT
GAGGCAGCTGGCCCGCCACCGGAACTTTCTGTGGTTCGTGAGCATGGATCTGGTGCAGGTGTTTCACTGC
CACTTCAACTCTAATTTCTTTCCTCTGTTCCTGGAGCACCTGCTGAGCGACCACATCTCCCTGTCTACAG
GCAGCATCCTGCTGGGCCTGTCCTACGTGGCCCCACACCTGAACAATCTGTATTTCCTGTCTCTGTGCCG
CCGGTGGGGCGTGTATGCAGTGGTGAGAGGCCTGTTTCTGCTGAAGCTGGGACTGAGCCTGCTGATGCTG
CTGGCAGGACCAGATCACCTGTCCCTGCTGTGCCTGTTTATCGCCTCTAACCGCGTGTTCACCGAGGGCA
CCTGTAAGCTGCTGACCCTGGTGGTGACAGACCTGGTGGACGAGGATCTGGTGCTGAATCACAGGAAGCA
GGCAGCATCCGCCCTGCTGTTCGGAATGGTGGCCCTGGTGACCAAGCCAGGCCAGACATTTGCCCCACTG
CTGGGAACCTGGCTGCTGTGCTTTTACACAGGCCACGATCTGTTCCAGCAGTCTCTGATCACCCCTGTGG
GCAGCGCCCACCCATGGCCAGAGCCACCTGCACCTGCACCAGCACAGGCCCCCACCCTGCGCCAGGGCTG
CTTCTATCTGCTGGTGCTGGTGCCTATCACATGTGCCCTGCTGCAGCTGTTTACCTGGTCCCAGTTCACA
CTGCACGGCAGAAGGCTGCACATGGTGAAGGCCCAGCGGCAGAATCTGTCTCAGGCCCAGACCCTGGACG
TGAAGATGGTG
